Addgene plasmid #77943: ADRBK2 gRNA (BRDN0001487158)
Purpose: 3rd generation lentiviral gRNA plasmid targeting human ADRBK2
Depositing lab: John Doench & David Root. Depositing organization: Broad Institute. Publication: Optimized sgRNA design to maximize activity and minimize off-target effects of CRISPR-Cas9. Doench JG, Fusi N, Sullender M, Hegde M, Vaimberg EW, Donovan KF, Smith I, Tothova Z, Wilen C, Orchard R, Virgin HW, Listgarten J, Root DE. Nat Biotechnol. 2016 Jan 18. doi: 10.1038/nbt.3437. PubMed 26780180.
Backbone
  Vector backbone: lentiGuide-Puro
  Backbone manufacturer: Zhang Lab (Addgene plasmid # 52963)
  Vector type: Mammalian Expression, Lentiviral, CRISPR
  Selectable markers: Puromycin
Growth in bacteria
  Bacterial resistance: Ampicillin, 100 μg/mL
  Growth temperature: 37°C
  Growth strain: DH5alpha
  Copy number: High Copy
Gene/Insert
  Gene/Insert name: ADRBK2 (alt names: ADRBK2; NM_005160.3)
  gRNA/shRNA sequence: ACTACTTACACACTCGCATG
  Species: H. sapiens (human)
  Promoter: hU6
  Cloning method: Unknown
  Sequencing primers: 5′ U6-F; 3′ pS2-R
Terms and licenses: Academic/Nonprofit Terms; Industry Terms: Not Available to Industry
Depositor comments: The gRNA was designed to target the following Genbank reference sequence(s): NM_005160.3. Note that this plasmid does NOT contain Cas9. It should be used in conjunction with lentiCas9-Blast (Addgene #52962) or otherwise with cell lines already expressing Cas9. Browse the full kinome gRNA library at http://www.addgene.org/pooled-library/broadgpp-human-kinome/ or visit http://www.broadinstitute.org/rnai/public/ for detailed protocols and information.
How to cite: ADRBK2 gRNA (BRDN0001487158) was a gift from John Doench & David Root (Addgene plasmid # 77943 ; http://n2t.net/addgene:77943 ; RRID:Addgene_77943)
