[The description below was written by a language model from this plasmid's Addgene catalogue record and pLannotate feature annotations shown in this document.]
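Description:
ADRBK2 gRNA (BRDN0001487158) is a third-generation lentiviral guide RNA plasmid built on the lentiGuide-Puro backbone and designed to direct Streptococcus pyogenes Cas9 to the human ADRBK2 gene. It is one clone from a human kinome gRNA collection. In bacteria it is maintained through a high-copy ColE1/pUC-type origin and selected with ampicillin via the β-lactamase gene. The backbone also carries an f1 origin, an SV40 origin and residual lac, T7 and T3 cloning-vector elements that play no part in the payload.

The lentiviral transfer cassette begins with an RSV promoter fused to a truncated HIV-1 5' LTR, which makes genomic RNA production Tat-independent. This is followed by the Ψ packaging signal with a partial gag sequence, the Rev response element for Rev-dependent nuclear export, and a central polypurine tract. It ends in a U3-deleted, self-inactivating 3' LTR with a downstream SV40 polyadenylation signal.

Between the LTRs are two expression units. A human U6 RNA polymerase III promoter drives the ADRBK2-specific spacer joined to the SpCas9 gRNA scaffold. An EF-1α promoter with its first intron drives puromycin N-acetyltransferase, with a WPRE downstream to enhance transcript stability and expression. Transduced mammalian cells can therefore be selected with puromycin.

The plasmid does not encode Cas9, so it is meant for use with a separate Cas9 vector such as lentiCas9-Blast or in cells that already express Cas9. Its typical application is knockout of ADRBK2 in human cells.
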