Features (pLannotate 1.2.2; 29 found; start..end, strand, type, name):
     14..80      +  CDS            small t antigen (fragment): SV40 (simian virus 40) small t antigen
    106..317     +  promoter       EF-1α core promoter: core promoter for human elongation factor EF-1α
    318..1256    +  intron         EF-1α intron A: intron upstream of the start codon of human EF-1α
   1278..1877    +  CDS            PuroR (fragment): puromycin N-acetyltransferase; pac from Streptomyces; confers resistance to puromycin
   1893..2481    +  misc_feature   WPRE: woodchuck hepatitis virus posttranscriptional regulatory element
   2532..2551    +  misc_feature   cPPT/CTS (fragment): central polypurine tract and central termination sequence of HIV-1
   2553..2786    +  LTR            3' LTR (ΔU3): self-inactivating 3' long terminal repeat (LTR) from HIV-1
   2864..2985    +  polyA_signal   SV40 poly(A) signal: SV40 polyadenylation signal
   3025..3160    +  rep_origin     SV40 ori: SV40 origin of replication
   3181..3199    -  promoter       T7 promoter: promoter for bacteriophage T7 RNA polymerase
   3207..3362    +  CDS            lacZα (fragment): LacZα fragment of β-galactosidase; lacZ fragment
   3367..3795    +  rep_origin     f1 ori (sequence partly withheld): f1 bacteriophage origin of replication; arrow indicates direction of (+) strand synthesis
   3848..3952    +  promoter       AmpR promoter: bla
   3953..4813    +  CDS            AmpR: β-lactamase; bla; confers resistance to ampicillin, carbenicillin, and related antibiotics
   4984..5572    +  rep_origin     ori: high-copy-number ColE1/pMB1/pBR322/pUC origin of replication
   5755..5847    +  CDS            lacI (fragment): lac repressor; lacI; The lac repressor binds to the lac operator to inhibit transcription in E. coli. This inhibition can be relieved by adding lactose or isopropyl-β-D-thiogalactopyranoside (IPTG).
   5860..5881    +  protein_bind   CAP binding site: CAP binding activates transcription in the presence of cAMP. E. coli catabolite activator protein
   5896..5926    +  promoter       lac promoter: promoter for the E. coli lac operon
   5934..5950    +  protein_bind   lac operator: The lac repressor binds to the lac operator to inhibit transcription in E. coli. This inhibition can be relieved by adding lactose or isopropyl-β-D-thiogalactopyranoside (IPTG). lac repressor encoded by lacI
   5995..6013    +  promoter       T3 promoter: promoter for bacteriophage T3 RNA polymerase
   6041..6267    +  promoter       RSV promoter: Rous sarcoma virus enhancer/promoter
   6268..6448    +  LTR            5' LTR (truncated): truncated 5' long terminal repeat (LTR) from HIV-1
   6495..6620    +  misc_feature   HIV-1 Ψ: packaging signal of human immunodeficiency virus type 1
   6604..6967    +  CDS            HIV-1 gag (fragment): gag protein from human immunodeficiency virus 1; gag
   7113..7346    +  misc_feature   RRE: The Rev response element (RRE) of HIV-1 allows for Rev-dependent mRNA export from the nucleus to the cytoplasm.
   7723..7749    +  CDS            Rev (fragment): human immunodeficiency virus 1 (HIV-1) Rev protein; rev; enhances nuclear export of unspliced and incompletely spliced viral mRNAs
   7753..7993    +  promoter       U6 promoter: RNA polymerase III promoter for human U6 snRNA
   8023..8098    +  misc_RNA       gRNA scaffold: guide RNA scaffold for the Streptococcus pyogenes CRISPR/Cas9 system
   8154..8271    +  misc_feature   cPPT/CTS: central polypurine tract and central termination sequence of HIV-1
>Addgene plasmid #77943 | ADRBK2 gRNA (BRDN0001487158) | addgene full sequence | sequence record 188700 | Addgene Assembled Sequence
CCCGGGTGCAAAGATGGATAAAGTTTTAAACAGAGAGGAATCTTTGCAGCTAATGGACCTTCTAGGTCTT
GAAAGGAGTGGGAATTGGCTCCGGTGCCCGTCAGTGGGCAGAGCGCACATCGCCCACAGTCCCCGAGAAG
TTGGGGGGAGGGGTCGGCAATTGATCCGGTGCCTAGAGAAGGTGGCGCGGGGTAAACTGGGAAAGTGATG
TCGTGTACTGGCTCCGCCTTTTTCCCGAGGGTGGGGGAGAACCGTATATAAGTGCAGTAGTCGCCGTGAA
CGTTCTTTTTCGCAACGGGTTTGCCGCCAGAACACAGGTAAGTGCCGTGTGTGGTTCCCGCGGGCCTGGC
CTCTTTACGGGTTATGGCCCTTGCGTGCCTTGAATTACTTCCACCTGGCTGCAGTACGTGATTCTTGATC
CCGAGCTTCGGGTTGGAAGTGGGTGGGAGAGTTCGAGGCCTTGCGCTTAAGGAGCCCCTTCGCCTCGTGC
TTGAGTTGAGGCCTGGCCTGGGCGCTGGGGCCGCCGCGTGCGAATCTGGTGGCACCTTCGCGCCTGTCTC
GCTGCTTTCGATAAGTCTCTAGCCATTTAAAATTTTTGATGACCTGCTGCGACGCTTTTTTTCTGGCAAG
ATAGTCTTGTAAATGCGGGCCAAGATCTGCACACTGGTATTTCGGTTTTTGGGGCCGCGGGCGGCGACGG
GGCCCGTGCGTCCCAGCGCACATGTTCGGCGAGGCGGGGCCTGCGAGCGCGGCCACCGAGAATCGGACGG
GGGTAGTCTCAAGCTGGCCGGCCTGCTCTGGTGCCTGGCCTCGCGCCGCCGTGTATCGCCCCGCCCTGGG
CGGCAAGGCTGGCCCGGTCGGCACCAGTTGCGTGAGCGGAAAGATGGCCGCTTCCCGGCCCTGCTGCAGG
GAGCTCAAAATGGAGGACGCGGCGCTCGGGAGAGCGGGCGGGTGAGTCACCCACACAAAGGAAAAGGGCC
TTTCCGTCCTCAGCCGTCGCTTCATGTGACTCCACGGAGTACCGGGCGCCGTCCAGGCACCTCGATTAGT
TCTCGAGCTTTTGGAGTACGTCGTCTTTAGGTTGGGGGGAGGGGTTTTATGCGATGGAGTTTCCCCACAC
TGAGTGGGTGGAGACTGAAGTTAGGCCAGCTTGGCACTTGATGTAATTCTCCTTGGAATTTGCCCTTTTT
GAGTTTGGATCTTGGTTCATTCTCAAGCCTCAGACAGTGGTTCAAAGTTTTTTTCTTCCATTTCAGGTGT
CGTGACGTACGGCCACCATGACCGAGTACAAGCCCACGGTGCGCCTCGCCACCCGCGACGACGTCCCCAG
GGCCGTACGCACCCTCGCCGCCGCGTTCGCCGACTACCCCGCCACGCGCCACACCGTCGATCCGGACCGC
CACATCGAGCGGGTCACCGAGCTGCAAGAACTCTTCCTCACGCGCGTCGGGCTCGACATCGGCAAGGTGT
GGGTCGCGGACGACGGCGCCGCCGTGGCGGTCTGGACCACGCCGGAGAGCGTCGAAGCGGGGGCGGTGTT
CGCCGAGATCGGCCCGCGCATGGCCGAGTTGAGCGGTTCCCGGCTGGCCGCGCAGCAACAGATGGAAGGC
CTCCTGGCGCCGCACCGGCCCAAGGAGCCCGCGTGGTTCCTGGCCACCGTCGGAGTCTCGCCCGACCACC
AGGGCAAGGGTCTGGGCAGCGCCGTCGTGCTCCCCGGAGTGGAGGCGGCCGAGCGCGCCGGGGTGCCCGC
CTTCCTGGAGACCTCCGCGCCCCGCAACCTCCCCTTCTACGAGCGGCTCGGCTTCACCGTCACCGCCGAC
GTCGAGGTGCCCGAAGGACCGCGCACCTGGTGCATGACCCGCAAGCCCGGTGCCTGAACGCGTTAAGTCG
ACAATCAACCTCTGGATTACAAAATTTGTGAAAGATTGACTGGTATTCTTAACTATGTTGCTCCTTTTAC
GCTATGTGGATACGCTGCTTTAATGCCTTTGTATCATGCTATTGCTTCCCGTATGGCTTTCATTTTCTCC
TCCTTGTATAAATCCTGGTTGCTGTCTCTTTATGAGGAGTTGTGGCCCGTTGTCAGGCAACGTGGCGTGG
TGTGCACTGTGTTTGCTGACGCAACCCCCACTGGTTGGGGCATTGCCACCACCTGTCAGCTCCTTTCCGG
GACTTTCGCTTTCCCCCTCCCTATTGCCACGGCGGAACTCATCGCCGCCTGCCTTGCCCGCTGCTGGACA
GGGGCTCGGCTGTTGGGCACTGACAATTCCGTGGTGTTGTCGGGGAAATCATCGTCCTTTCCTTGGCTGC
TCGCCTGTGTTGCCACCTGGATTCTGCGCGGGACGTCCTTCTGCTACGTCCCTTCGGCCCTCAATCCAGC
GGACCTTCCTTCCCGCGGCCTGCTGCCGGCTCTGCGGCCTCTTCCGCGTCTTCGCCTTCGCCCTCAGACG
AGTCGGATCTCCCTTTGGGCCGCCTCCCCGCGTCGACTTTAAGACCAATGACTTACAAGGCAGCTGTAGA
TCTTAGCCACTTTTTAAAAGAAAAGGGGGGACTGGAAGGGCTAATTCACTCCCAACGAAGACAAGATCTG
CTTTTTGCTTGTACTGGGTCTCTCTGGTTAGACCAGATCTGAGCCTGGGAGCTCTCTGGCTAACTAGGGA
ACCCACTGCTTAAGCCTCAATAAAGCTTGCCTTGAGTGCTTCAAGTAGTGTGTGCCCGTCTGTTGTGTGA
CTCTGGTAACTAGAGATCCCTCAGACCCTTTTAGTCAGTGTGGAAAATCTCTAGCAGTACGTATAGTAGT
TCATGTCATCTTATTATTCAGTATTTATAACTTGCAAAGAAATGAATATCAGAGAGTGAGAGGAACTTGT
TTATTGCAGCTTATAATGGTTACAAATAAAGCAATAGCATCACAAATTTCACAAATAAAGCATTTTTTTC
ACTGCATTCTAGTTGTGGTTTGTCCAAACTCATCAATGTATCTTATCATGTCTGGCTCTAGCTATCCCGC
CCCTAACTCCGCCCATCCCGCCCCTAACTCCGCCCAGTTCCGCCCATTCTCCGCCCCATGGCTGACTAAT
TTTTTTTATTTATGCAGAGGCCGAGGCCGCCTCGGCCTCTGAGCTATTCCAGAAGTAGTGAGGAGGCTTT
TTTGGAGGCCTAGGGACGTACCCAATTCGCCCTATAGTGAGTCGTATTACGCGCGCTCACTGGCCGTCGT
TTTACAACGTCGTGACTGGGAAAACCCTGGCGTTACCCAACTTAATCGCCTTGCAGCACATCCCCCTTTC
GCCAGCTGGCGTAATAGCGAAGAGGCCCGCACCGATCGCCCTTCCCAACAGTTGCGCAGCCTGAATGGCG
AATGGG
[124 nt withheld, positions 3367-3490]
C
[91 nt withheld, positions 3492-3582]
A
[49 nt withheld, positions 3584-3632]
CCTTTGACGTTGGAGTCCACGTTCTTT
[37 nt withheld, positions 3660-3696]
ACCCTATCTCGGTCTATTCTTTTGATTTATAAGGGATTTTGCCGATTTCGGCCTATTGGTTAAAAAATGA
GCTGATTTAACAAAAATTTAACGCGAATTTTAACAAAATATTAACGCTTACAATTTAGGTGGCACTTTTC
GGGGAAATGTGCGCGGAACCCCTATTTGTTTATTTTTCTAAATACATTCAAATATGTATCCGCTCATGAG
ACAATAACCCTGATAAATGCTTCAATAATATTGAAAAAGGAAGAGTATGAGTATTCAACATTTCCGTGTC
GCCCTTATTCCCTTTTTTGCGGCATTTTGCCTTCCTGTTTTTGCTCACCCAGAAACGCTGGTGAAAGTAA
AAGATGCTGAAGATCAGTTGGGTGCACGAGTGGGTTACATCGAACTGGATCTCAACAGCGGTAAGATCCT
TGAGAGTTTTCGCCCCGAAGAACGTTTTCCAATGATGAGCACTTTTAAAGTTCTGCTATGTGGCGCGGTA
TTATCCCGTATTGACGCCGGGCAAGAGCAACTCGGTCGCCGCATACACTATTCTCAGAATGACTTGGTTG
AGTACTCACCAGTCACAGAAAAGCATCTTACGGATGGCATGACAGTAAGAGAATTATGCAGTGCTGCCAT
AACCATGAGTGATAACACTGCGGCCAACTTACTTCTGACAACGATCGGAGGACCGAAGGAGCTAACCGCT
TTTTTGCACAACATGGGGGATCATGTAACTCGCCTTGATCGTTGGGAACCGGAGCTGAATGAAGCCATAC
CAAACGACGAGCGTGACACCACGATGCCTGTAGCAATGGCAACAACGTTGCGCAAACTATTAACTGGCGA
ACTACTTACTCTAGCTTCCCGGCAACAATTAATAGACTGGATGGAGGCGGATAAAGTTGCAGGACCACTT
CTGCGCTCGGCCCTTCCGGCTGGCTGGTTTATTGCTGATAAATCTGGAGCCGGTGAGCGTGGGTCTCGCG
GTATCATTGCAGCACTGGGGCCAGATGGTAAGCCCTCCCGTATCGTAGTTATCTACACGACGGGGAGTCA
GGCAACTATGGATGAACGAAATAGACAGATCGCTGAGATAGGTGCCTCACTGATTAAGCATTGGTAACTG
TCAGACCAAGTTTACTCATATATACTTTAGATTGATTTAAAACTTCATTTTTAATTTAAAAGGATCTAGG
TGAAGATCCTTTTTGATAATCTCATGACCAAAATCCCTTAACGTGAGTTTTCGTTCCACTGAGCGTCAGA
CCCCGTAGAAAAGATCAAAGGATCTTCTTGAGATCCTTTTTTTCTGCGCGTAATCTGCTGCTTGCAAACA
AAAAAACCACCGCTACCAGCGGTGGTTTGTTTGCCGGATCAAGAGCTACCAACTCTTTTTCCGAAGGTAA
CTGGCTTCAGCAGAGCGCAGATACCAAATACTGTTCTTCTAGTGTAGCCGTAGTTAGGCCACCACTTCAA
GAACTCTGTAGCACCGCCTACATACCTCGCTCTGCTAATCCTGTTACCAGTGGCTGCTGCCAGTGGCGAT
AAGTCGTGTCTTACCGGGTTGGACTCAAGACGATAGTTACCGGATAAGGCGCAGCGGTCGGGCTGAACGG
GGGGTTCGTGCACACAGCCCAGCTTGGAGCGAACGACCTACACCGAACTGAGATACCTACAGCGTGAGCT
ATGAGAAAGCGCCACGCTTCCCGAAGGGAGAAAGGCGGACAGGTATCCGGTAAGCGGCAGGGTCGGAACA
GGAGAGCGCACGAGGGAGCTTCCAGGGGGAAACGCCTGGTATCTTTATAGTCCTGTCGGGTTTCGCCACC
TCTGACTTGAGCGTCGATTTTTGTGATGCTCGTCAGGGGGGCGGAGCCTATGGAAAAACGCCAGCAACGC
GGCCTTTTTACGGTTCCTGGCCTTTTGCTGGCCTTTTGCTCACATGTTCTTTCCTGCGTTATCCCCTGAT
TCTGTGGATAACCGTATTACCGCCTTTGAGTGAGCTGATACCGCTCGCCGCAGCCGAACGACCGAGCGCA
GCGAGTCAGTGAGCGAGGAAGCGGAAGAGCGCCCAATACGCAAACCGCCTCTCCCCGCGCGTTGGCCGAT
TCATTAATGCAGCTGGCACGACAGGTTTCCCGACTGGAAAGCGGGCAGTGAGCGCAACGCAATTAATGTG
AGTTAGCTCACTCATTAGGCACCCCAGGCTTTACACTTTATGCTTCCGGCTCGTATGTTGTGTGGAATTG
TGAGCGGATAACAATTTCACACAGGAAACAGCTATGACCATGATTACGCCAAGCGCGCAATTAACCCTCA
CTAAAGGGAACAAAAGCTGGAGCTGCAAGCTTAATGTAGTCTTATGCAATACTCTTGTAGTCTTGCAACA
TGGTAACGATGAGTTAGCAACATGCCTTACAAGGAGAGAAAAAGCACCGTGCATGCCGATTGGTGGAAGT
AAGGTGGTACGATCGTGCCTTATTAGGAAGGCAACAGACGGGTCTGACATGGATTGGACGAACCACTGAA
TTGCCGCATTGCAGAGATATTGTATTTAAGTGCCTAGCTCGATACATAAACGGGTCTCTCTGGTTAGACC
AGATCTGAGCCTGGGAGCTCTCTGGCTAACTAGGGAACCCACTGCTTAAGCCTCAATAAAGCTTGCCTTG
AGTGCTTCAAGTAGTGTGTGCCCGTCTGTTGTGTGACTCTGGTAACTAGAGATCCCTCAGACCCTTTTAG
TCAGTGTGGAAAATCTCTAGCAGTGGCGCCCGAACAGGGACTTGAAAGCGAAAGGGAAACCAGAGGAGCT
CTCTCGACGCAGGACTCGGCTTGCTGAAGCGCGCACGGCAAGAGGCGAGGGGCGGCGACTGGTGAGTACG
CCAAAAATTTTGACTAGCGGAGGCTAGAAGGAGAGAGATGGGTGCGAGAGCGTCAGTATTAAGCGGGGGA
GAATTAGATCGCGATGGGAAAAAATTCGGTTAAGGCCAGGGGGAAAGAAAAAATATAAATTAAAACATAT
AGTATGGGCAAGCAGGGAGCTAGAACGATTCGCAGTTAATCCTGGCCTGTTAGAAACATCAGAAGGCTGT
AGACAAATACTGGGACAGCTACAACCATCCCTTCAGACAGGATCAGAAGAACTTAGATCATTATATAATA
CAGTAGCAACCCTCTATTGTGTGCATCAAAGGATAGAGATAAAAGACACCAAGGAAGCTTTAGACAAGAT
AGAGGAAGAGCAAAACAAAAGTAAGACCACCGCACAGCAAGCGGCCGCTGATCTTCAGACCTGGAGGAGG
AGATATGAGGGACAATTGGAGAAGTGAATTATATAAATATAAAGTAGTAAAAATTGAACCATTAGGAGTA
GCACCCACCAAGGCAAAGAGAAGAGTGGTGCAGAGAGAAAAAAGAGCAGTGGGAATAGGAGCTTTGTTCC
TTGGGTTCTTGGGAGCAGCAGGAAGCACTATGGGCGCAGCGTCAATGACGCTGACGGTACAGGCCAGACA
ATTATTGTCTGGTATAGTGCAGCAGCAGAACAATTTGCTGAGGGCTATTGAGGCGCAACAGCATCTGTTG
CAACTCACAGTCTGGGGCATCAAGCAGCTCCAGGCAAGAATCCTGGCTGTGGAAAGATACCTAAAGGATC
AACAGCTCCTGGGGATTTGGGGTTGCTCTGGAAAACTCATTTGCACCACTGCTGTGCCTTGGAATGCTAG
TTGGAGTAATAAATCTCTGGAACAGATTTGGAATCACACGACCTGGATGGAGTGGGACAGAGAAATTAAC
AATTACACAAGCTTAATACACTCCTTAATTGAAGAATCGCAAAACCAGCAAGAAAAGAATGAACAAGAAT
TATTGGAATTAGATAAATGGGCAAGTTTGTGGAATTGGTTTAACATAACAAATTGGCTGTGGTATATAAA
ATTATTCATAATGATAGTAGGAGGCTTGGTAGGTTTAAGAATAGTTTTTGCTGTACTTTCTATAGTGAAT
AGAGTTAGGCAGGGATATTCACCATTATCGTTTCAGACCCACCTCCCAACCCCGAGGGGACCCAGAGAGG
GCCTATTTCCCATGATTCCTTCATATTTGCATATACGATACAAGGCTGTTAGAGAGATAATTAGAATTAA
TTTGACTGTAAACACAAAGATATTAGTACAAAATACGTGACGTAGAAAGTAATAATTTCTTGGGTAGTTT
GCAGTTTTAAAATTATGTTTTAAAATGGACTATCATATGCTTACCGTAACTTGAAAGTATTTCGATTTCT
TGGCTTTATATATCTTGTGGAAAGGACGAAACACCGACTACTTACACACTCGCATGGTTTTAGAGCTAGA
AATAGCAAGTTAAAATAAGGCTAGTCCGTTATCAACTTGAAAAAGTGGCACCGAGTCGGTGCTTTTTTAA
GCTTGGCGTAACTAGATCTTGAGACAAATGGCAGTATTCATCCACAATTTTAAAAGAAAAGGGGGGATTG
GGGGGTACAGTGCAGGGGAAAGAATAGTAGACATAATAGCAACAGACATACAAACTAAAGAATTACAAAA
ACAAATTACAAAAATTCAAAATTTTCGGGTTTATTACAGGGACAGCAGAGATCCACTTTGGCGCCGGCTC
GAGGGGG
