>Addgene plasmid #77943 | ADRBK2 gRNA (BRDN0001487158) | depositor partial sequence | sequence record 145403 | Target Sequence
ACTACTTACACACTCGCATG
