>Addgene plasmid #77943 | ADRBK2 gRNA (BRDN0001487158) | addgene partial sequence | sequence record 188699 | hU6-F
CGTGACGTAGAAAGTAATAATTTCTTGGGTAGTTTGCAGTTTTAAAATTATGTTTTAAAATGGACTATCA
TATGCTTACCGTAACTTGAAAGTATTTCGATTTCTTGGCTTTATATATCTTGTGGAAAGGACGAAACACC
GACTACTTACACACTCGCATGGTTTTAGAGCTAGAAATAGCAAGTTAAAATAAGGCTAGTCCGTTATCAA
CTTGAAAAAGTGGCACCGAGTCGGTGCTTTTTTAAGCTTGGCGTAACTAGATCTTGAGACAAATGGCAGT
ATTCATCCACAATTTTAAAAGAAAAGGGGGGATTGGGGGGTACAGTGCAGGGGAAAGAATAGTAGACATA
ATAGCAACAGACATACAAACTAAAGAATTACAAAAACAAATTACAAAAATTCAAAATTTTCGGGTTTATT
ACAGGGACAGCAGAGATCCACTTTGGCGCCGGCTCGAGGGGGCCCGGGTGCAAAGATGGATAAAGTTTTA
AACAGAGAGGAATCTTTGCAGCTAATGGACCTTCTAGGTCTTGAAAGGAGTGGGAATTGGCTCCGGTGCC
CGTCAGTGGG
